Addgene plasmid #82611: pET_mNG2(1-10)_32aalinker_mNG2(11)
Purpose: Bacterial expression vector for split mNeonGreen2 screening
Depositing lab: Bo Huang. Depositing organization: University of California, San Francisco (UCSF). Publication: Improved split fluorescent proteins for endogenous protein labeling. Feng S, Sekine S, Pessino V, Li H, Leonetti MD, Huang B. Nat Commun. 2017 Aug 29;8(1):370. doi: 10.1038/s41467-017-00494-8. PubMed 28851864.
Backbone
  Vector backbone: pET28a
  Backbone size w/o insert (bp): 5296
  Total vector size (bp): 6082
  Vector type: Bacterial Expression
Growth in bacteria
  Bacterial resistance: Kanamycin, 50 μg/mL
  Growth temperature: 37°C
  Growth strain: DH5alpha
  Growth instructions: use BL21 or similar for protein expression. induce protein expression by IPTG
  Copy number: High Copy
Gene/Insert
  Gene/Insert name: mNeonGreen2(1-10)_32aalinker_mNeonGreen2(11)
  Species: Synthetic
  Insert size (bp): 786
  Mutation: split before mutations
  Promoter: T7
  Cloning method: Restriction Enzyme; 5′ cloning site BamHI (not destroyed); 3′ cloning site XhoI (not destroyed)
  Sequencing primers: 5′ TAATACGACTCACTATAGGG; 3′ CTCAAGACCCGTTTAGAGGCC
Terms and licenses: Academic/Nonprofit Terms; Industry Terms: Not Available to Industry
Depositor comments: In the mNG2(1-10) fragment, mutations are K128M, S142T, R150M, G172V and K213M; in the mNG2(11) fragment, mutation is V15M.
How to cite: pET_mNG2(1-10)_32aalinker_mNG2(11) was a gift from Bo Huang (Addgene plasmid # 82611 ; http://n2t.net/addgene:82611 ; RRID:Addgene_82611)
