[The description below was written by a language model from this plasmid's Addgene catalogue record and pLannotate feature annotations shown in this document.]
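Description:
pET_mNG2(1-10)_32aalinker_mNG2(11) is a bacterial expression plasmid built on the pET28a backbone, about 6.1 kb in total, made for screening split versions of the green/yellow fluorescent protein mNeonGreen2. It replicates in E. coli from a ColE1/pMB1-type origin and retains the pBR322-derived bom and rop elements. The catalogue lists it as high copy, although rop normally moderates copy number. Selection is by kanamycin through an aph(3')-Ia cassette. An f1 origin is also present, and short tetracycline-resistance fragments annotated near lacI appear to be backbone remnants rather than functional markers.

The payload is a 786 bp synthetic open reading frame cloned between BamHI and XhoI. In it, the large mNG2(1-10) fragment is joined to the small eleventh-strand fragment mNG2(11) by a 32-amino-acid linker, so the annotation software reads the whole insert as a single mNeonGreen coding sequence. Transcription runs from a T7 promoter controlled by a lac operator, with the T7 gene 10 ribosome binding site upstream and a T7 terminator downstream. The plasmid-borne lacI supplies repressor, so expression is IPTG-inducible in strains that provide T7 RNA polymerase, such as BL21. A histidine-tag sequence is annotated just downstream of the insert, but the record does not state whether it is translated in frame with the protein.

Tethering the two halves on one polypeptide lets fluorescence report how well they complement each other, which suits mutagenesis and colony-based screening for brighter split variants. The record is ambiguous about which version this is: the mutation field reads "split before mutations", while the depositor comments list five substitutions in the 1-10 fragment (K128M, S142T, R150M, G172V, K213M) and V15M in the 11 fragment.
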