Features (pLannotate 1.2.2; 19 found; start..end, strand, type, name):
      1..19      +  promoter       T7 promoter: promoter for bacteriophage T7 RNA polymerase
     20..44      +  protein_bind   lac operator: The lac repressor binds to the lac operator to inhibit transcription in E. coli. This inhibition can be relieved by adding lactose or isopropyl-β-D-thiogalactopyranoside (IPTG). lac repressor encoded by lacI
     59..81      +  RBS            RBS: efficient ribosome binding site from bacteriophage T7 gene 10 (Olins and Rangwala, 1989)
    151..933     +  CDS            mNeonGreen: mNeonGreen is a basic (constitutively fluorescent) green/yellow fluorescent protein published in 2013, derived from Branchiostoma lanceolatum. It is reported to be a very rapidly-maturing monomer with moderate acid sensitivity.
    943..960     +  CDS            9xHis (fragment): 9xHis affinity tag
    970..1019    +  CDS            SET1 (fragment): solubility-enhancement tag derived from T7 phage gene 10B
   1027..1074    +  terminator     T7 terminator: transcription terminator for bacteriophage T7 RNA polymerase
   1111..1539    +  rep_origin     f1 ori (sequence partly withheld): f1 bacteriophage origin of replication; arrow indicates direction of (+) strand synthesis
   1592..1649    +  promoter       AmpR promoter (fragment): bla
   1658..2473    -  CDS            KanR: aminoglycoside phosphotransferase; aph(3')-Ia; confers resistance to kanamycin in bacteria or G418 (Geneticin®) in eukaryotes
   2595..3183    +  rep_origin     ori: high-copy-number ColE1/pMB1/pBR322/pUC origin of replication
   3369..3508    -  misc_feature   bom: basis of mobility region from pBR322
   3610..3801    -  CDS            rop: Rop protein, which maintains plasmids at low copy number; rop
   3818..4198    +  CDS            YPB1_ECOLX: Protein predicted: Swiss-Prot protein existence level 4. From Escherichia coli.
   4270..4561    -  CDS            TcR (fragment): tetracycline efflux protein; tet; confers resistance to tetracycline
   4576..4597    -  protein_bind   CAP binding site: CAP binding activates transcription in the presence of cAMP. E. coli catabolite activator protein
   4610..5692    -  CDS            lacI: lac repressor; lacI; The lac repressor binds to the lac operator to inhibit transcription in E. coli. This inhibition can be relieved by adding lactose or isopropyl-β-D-thiogalactopyranoside (IPTG).
   5693..5770    -  promoter       lacI promoter: lacI
   5778..6057    -  CDS            TcR (fragment): tetracycline efflux protein; tet; confers resistance to tetracycline
>Addgene plasmid #82611 | pET_mNG2(1-10)_32aalinker_mNG2(11) | addgene full sequence | sequence record 244620 | Addgene NGS Result
TAATACGACTCACTATAGGGGAATTGTGAGCGGATAACAATTCCCCTCTAGAAATAATTTTGTTTAACTT
TAAGAAGGAGATATACCATGGGCAGCAGCCATCATCATCATCACCACAGCCTGGAAGTTCTGTTCCAGGG
GCCCGGATCCATGGTGAGCAAGGGTGAGGAGGATAACATGGCCTCTCTCCCAGCGACTCATGAGTTACAC
ATCTTTGGCTCCATCAACGGTGTGGACTTTGACATGGTGGGTCAGGGTACCGGCAATCCAAATGATGGTT
ATGAGGAGTTAAACCTGAAGTCCACCAAGGGTGACCTCCAGTTCTCCCCCTGGATTCTGGTCCCTCATAT
CGGGTATGGCTTCCATCAGTACCTGCCCTACCCTGACGGGATGTCGCCTTTCCAGGCCGCCATGGTAGAT
GGCTCCGGATACCAAGTCCATCGCACAATGCAGTTTGAAGATGGTGCCTCCCTTACTGTTAACTACCGCT
ACACCTACGAGGGAAGCCACATCAAAGGAGAGGCCCAGGTGATGGGGACTGGTTTCCCTGCTGACGGTCC
TGTGATGACCAACACGCTGACCGCTGCGGACTGGTGCATGTCGAAGAAGACTTACCCCAACGACAAAACC
ATCATCAGTACCTTTAAGTGGAGTTACACCACTGTAAATGGCAAACGCTACCGGAGCACTGCGCGGACCA
CCTACACCTTTGCCAAGCCAATGGCGGCTAACTATCTGAAGAACCAGCCGATGTACGTGTTCCGTAAGAC
GGAGCTCAAGCACTCCATGGACGTTGGTGGTGGCGGATCAGAAGGAGGCGGTAGCGGGGGCCCTGGTTCG
GGAAGGGAAGGTTCTGCTGGGGGAGGGAGCGCTGGCGGGGGGTCTACCGAGCTCAACTTCAAGGAGTGGC
AAAAGGCCTTTACCGATATGATGTAACTCGAGCACCACCACCACCACCACTGAGATCCGGCTGCTAACAA
AGCCCGAAAGGAAGCTGAGTTGGCTGCTGCCACCGCTGAGCAATAACTAGCATAACCCCTTGGGGCCTCT
AAACGGGTCTTGAGGGGTTTTTTGCTGAAAGGAGGAACTATATCCGGATTGGCGAATGGG
[124 nt withheld, positions 1111-1234]
C
[91 nt withheld, positions 1236-1326]
A
[49 nt withheld, positions 1328-1376]
CCTTTGACGTTGGAGTCCACGTTCTTT
[37 nt withheld, positions 1404-1440]
ACCCTATCTCGGTCTATTCTTTTGATTTATAAGGGATTTTGCCGATTTCGGCCTATTGGTTAAAAAATGA
GCTGATTTAACAAAAATTTAACGCGAATTTTAACAAAATATTAACGCTTACAATTTAGGTGGCACTTTTC
GGGGAAATGTGCGCGGAACCCCTATTTGTTTATTTTTCTAAATACATTCAAATATGTATCCGCTCATGAA
TTAATTCTTAGAAAAACTCATCGAGCATCAAATGAAACTGCAATTTATTCATATCAGGATTATCAATACC
ATATTTTTGAAAAAGCCGTTTCTGTAATGAAGGAGAAAACTCACCGAGGCAGTTCCATAGGATGGCAAGA
TCCTGGTATCGGTCTGCGATTCCGACTCGTCCAACATCAATACAACCTATTAATTTCCCCTCGTCAAAAA
TAAGGTTATCAAGTGAGAAATCACCATGAGTGACGACTGAATCCGGTGAGAATGGCAAAAGTTTATGCAT
TTCTTTCCAGACTTGTTCAACAGGCCAGCCATTACGCTCGTCATCAAAATCACTCGCATCAACCAAACCG
TTATTCATTCGTGATTGCGCCTGAGCGAGACGAAATACGCGATCGCTGTTAAAAGGACAATTACAAACAG
GAATCGAATGCAACCGGCGCAGGAACACTGCCAGCGCATCAACAATATTTTCACCTGAATCAGGATATTC
TTCTAATACCTGGAATGCTGTTTTCCCGGGGATCGCAGTGGTGAGTAACCATGCATCATCAGGAGTACGG
ATAAAATGCTTGATGGTCGGAAGAGGCATAAATTCCGTCAGCCAGTTTAGTCTGACCATCTCATCTGTAA
CATCATTGGCAACGCTACCTTTGCCATGTTTCAGAAACAACTCTGGCGCATCGGGCTTCCCATACAATCG
ATAGATTGTCGCACCTGATTGCCCGACATTATCGCGAGCCCATTTATACCCATATAAATCAGCATCCATG
TTGGAATTTAATCGCGGCCTAGAGCAAGACGTTTCCCGTTGAATATGGCTCATAACACCCCTTGTATTAC
TGTTTATGTAAGCAGACAGTTTTATTGTTCATGACCAAAATCCCTTAACGTGAGTTTTCGTTCCACTGAG
CGTCAGACCCCGTAGAAAAGATCAAAGGATCTTCTTGAGATCCTTTTTTTCTGCGCGTAATCTGCTGCTT
GCAAACAAAAAAACCACCGCTACCAGCGGTGGTTTGTTTGCCGGATCAAGAGCTACCAACTCTTTTTCCG
AAGGTAACTGGCTTCAGCAGAGCGCAGATACCAAATACTGTCCTTCTAGTGTAGCCGTAGTTAGGCCACC
ACTTCAAGAACTCTGTAGCACCGCCTACATACCTCGCTCTGCTAATCCTGTTACCAGTGGCTGCTGCCAG
TGGCGATAAGTCGTGTCTTACCGGGTTGGACTCAAGACGATAGTTACCGGATAAGGCGCAGCGGTCGGGC
TGAACGGGGGGTTCGTGCACACAGCCCAGCTTGGAGCGAACGACCTACACCGAACTGAGATACCTACAGC
GTGAGCTATGAGAAAGCGCCACGCTTCCCGAAGGGAGAAAGGCGGACAGGTATCCGGTAAGCGGCAGGGT
CGGAACAGGAGAGCGCACGAGGGAGCTTCCAGGGGGAAACGCCTGGTATCTTTATAGTCCTGTCGGGTTT
CGCCACCTCTGACTTGAGCGTCGATTTTTGTGATGCTCGTCAGGGGGGCGGAGCCTATGGAAAAACGCCA
GCAACGCGGCCTTTTTACGGTTCCTGGCCTTTTGCTGGCCTTTTGCTCACATGTTCTTTCCTGCGTTATC
CCCTGATTCTGTGGATAACCGTATTACCGCCTTTGAGTGAGCTGATACCGCTCGCCGCAGCCGAACGACC
GAGCGCAGCGAGTCAGTGAGCGAGGAAGCGGAAGAGCGCCTGATGCGGTATTTTCTCCTTACGCATCTGT
GCGGTATTTCACACCGCAATGGTGCACTCTCAGTACAATCTGCTCTGATGCCGCATAGTTAAGCCAGTAT
ACACTCCGCTATCGCTACGTGACTGGGTCATGGCTGCGCCCCGACACCCGCCAACACCCGCTGACGCGCC
CTGACGGGCTTGTCTGCTCCCGGCATCCGCTTACAGACAAGCTGTGACCGTCTCCGGGAGCTGCATGTGT
CAGAGGTTTTCACCGTCATCACCGAAACGCGCGAGGCAGCTGCGGTAAAGCTCATCAGCGTGGTCGTGAA
GCGATTCACAGATGTCTGCCTGTTCATCCGCGTCCAGCTCGTTGAGTTTCTCCAGAAGCGTTAATGTCTG
GCTTCTGATAAAGCGGGCCATGTTAAGGGCGGTTTTTTCCTGTTTGGTCACTGATGCCTCCGTGTAAGGG
GGATTTCTGTTCATGGGGGTAATGATACCGATGAAACGAGAGAGGATGCTCACGATACGGGTTACTGATG
ATGAACATGCCCGGTTACTGGAACGTTGTGAGGGTAAACAACTGGCGGTATGGATGCGGCGGGACCAGAG
AAAAATCACTCAGGGTCAATGCCAGCGCTTCGTTAATACAGATGTAGGTGTTCCACAGGGTAGCCAGCAG
CATCCTGCGATGCAGATCCGGAACATAATGGTGCAGGGCGCTGACTTCCGCGTTTCCAGACTTTACGAAA
CACGGAAACCGAAGACCATTCATGTTGTTGCTCAGGTCGCAGACGTTTTGCAGCAGCAGTCGCTTCACGT
TCGCTCGCGTATCGGTGATTCATTCTGCTAACCAGTAAGGCAACCCCGCCAGCCTAGCCGGGTCCTCAAC
GACAGGAGCACGATCATGCGCACCCGTGGGGCCGCCATGCCGGCGATAATGGCCTGCTTCTCGCCGAAAC
GTTTGGTGGCGGGACCAGTGACGAAGGCTTGAGCGAGGGCGTGCAAGATTCCGAATACCGCAAGCGACAG
GCCGATCATCGTCGCGCTCCAGCGAAAGCGGTCCTCGCCGAAAATGACCCAGAGCGCTGCCGGCACCTGT
CCTACGAGTTGCATGATAAAGAAGACAGTCATAAGTGCGGCGACGATAGTCATGCCCCGCGCCCACCGGA
AGGAGCTGACTGGGTTGAAGGCTCTCAAGGGCATCGGTCGAGATCCCGGTGCCTAATGAGTGAGCTAACT
TACATTAATTGCGTTGCGCTCACTGCCCGCTTTCCAGTCGGGAAACCTGTCGTGCCAGCTGCATTAATGA
ATCGGCCAACGCGCGGGGAGAGGCGGTTTGCGTATTGGGCGCCAGGGTGGTTTTTCTTTTCACCAGTGAG
ACGGGCAACAGCTGATTGCCCTTCACCGCCTGGCCCTGAGAGAGTTGCAGCAAGCGGTCCACGCTGGTTT
GCCCCAGCAGGCGAAAATCCTGTTTGATGGTGGTTAACGGCGGGATATAACATGAGCTGTCTTCGGTATC
GTCGTATCCCACTACCGAGATATCCGCACCAACGCGCAGCCCGGACTCGGTAATGGCGCGCATTGCGCCC
AGCGCCATCTGATCGTTGGCAACCAGCATCGCAGTGGGAACGATGCCCTCATTCAGCATTTGCATGGTTT
GTTGAAAACCGGACATGGCACTCCAGTCGCCTTCCCGTTCCGCTATCGGCTGAATTTGATTGCGAGTGAG
ATATTTATGCCAGCCAGCCAGACGCAGACGCGCCGAGACAGAACTTAATGGGCCCGCTAACAGCGCGATT
TGCTGGTGACCCAATGCGACCAGATGCTCCACGCCCAGTCGCGTACCGTCTTCATGGGAGAAAATAATAC
TGTTGATGGGTGTCTGGTCAGAGACATCAAGAAATAACGCCGGAACATTAGTGCAGGCAGCTTCCACAGC
AATGGCATCCTGGTCATCCAGCGGATAGTTAATGATCAGCCCACTGACGCGTTGCGCGAGAAGATTGTGC
ACCGCCGCTTTACAGGCTTCGACGCCGCTTCGTTCTACCATCGACACCACCACGCTGGCACCCAGTTGAT
CGGCGCGAGATTTAATCGCCGCGACAATTTGCGACGGCGCGTGCAGGGCCAGACTGGAGGTGGCAACGCC
AATCAGCAACGACTGTTTGCCCGCCAGTTGTTGTGCCACGCGGTTGGGAATGTAATTCAGCTCCGCCATC
GCCGCTTCCACTTTTTCCCGCGTTTTCGCAGAAACGTGGCTGGCCTGGTTCACCACGCGGGAAACGGTCT
GATAAGAGACACCGGCATACTCTGCGACATCGTATAACGTTACTGGTTTCACATTCACCACCCTGAATTG
ACTCTCTTCCGGGCGCTATCATGCCATACCGCGAAAGGTTTTGCGCCATTCGATGGTGTCCGGGATCTCG
ACGCTCTCCCTTATGCGACTCCTGCATTAGGAAGCAGCCCAGTAGTAGGTTGAGGCCGTTGAGCACCGCC
GCCGCAAGGAATGGTGCATGCAAGGAGATGGCGCCCAACAGTCCCCCGGCCACGGGGCCTGCCACCATAC
CCACGCCGAAACAAGCGCTCATGAGCCCGAAGTGGCGAGCCCGATCTTCCCCATCGGTGATGTCGGCGAT
ATAGGCGCCAGCAACCGCACCTGTGGCGCCGGTGATGCCGGCCACGATGCGTCCGGCGTAGAGGATCGAG
ATCTCGATCCCGCGAAAT
